>Addgene plasmid #230684 | AiP1656 - pAAV-AiE2337m-minBG-SYFP2-WPRE3-BGHpA | addgene full sequence | sequence record 466283 | Addgene NGS Result
ACAGGATCTGTGTGCAGAGCCAGATCCTGAGCAAAGCAGATGCAATCCCTGACTAAAATGTTTGGAGAGA
AAGAGAACTCTCTGAAAGGATATTAGCTGACATTTCTAGTGCCTTTAAAGTGTACAAGATAAAGCTCTCT
TTCTGCAAATATATTTTTTTCCTTTTATTACCGGAGCTCGGGCTGGGCATAAAAGTCAGGGCAGAGCCAT
CTATTGCTTACATTTGCTTCTGGGATCCAGATCTTTCGAAGCTAGCGCTACCGGTCGCCACCATGGTGAG
CAAGGGCGAGGAGCTGTTCACCGGGGTGGTGCCCATCCTGGTCGAGCTGGACGGCGACGTAAACGGCCAC
AAGTTCAGCGTGTCCGGCGAGGGCGAGGGCGATGCCACCTACGGCAAGCTGACCCTGAAGCTGATCTGCA
CCACCGGCAAGCTGCCCGTGCCCTGGCCCACCCTCGTGACCACCCTGGGCTACGGCGTGCAGTGCTTCGC
CCGCTACCCCGACCACATGAAGCAGCACGACTTCTTCAAGTCCGCCATGCCCGAAGGCTACGTCCAGGAG
CGCACCATCTTCTTCAAGGACGACGGCAACTACAAGACCCGCGCCGAGGTGAAGTTCGAGGGCGACACCC
TGGTGAACCGCATCGAGCTGAAGGGCATCGACTTCAAGGAGGACGGCAACATCCTGGGGCACAAGCTGGA
GTACAACTACAACAGCCACAACGTCTATATCACCGCCGACAAGCAGAAGAACGGCATCAAGGCCAACTTC
AAGATCCGCCACAACATCGAGGACGGCGGCGTGCAGCTCGCCGACCACTACCAGCAGAACACCCCCATCG
GCGACGGCCCCGTGCTGCTGCCCGACAACCACTACCTGAGCTACCAGTCCAAGCTGAGCAAAGACCCCAA
CGAGAAGCGCGATCACATGGTCCTGCTGGAGTTCGTGACCGCCGCCGGGATCACTCTCGGCATGGACGAG
CTGTACAAGTAAGTCGACGGCGCGCCGCGGCCGCGAATTCGATATCATAATCAACCTCTGGATTACAAAA
TTTGTGAAAGATTGACTGGTATTCTTAACTATGTTGCTCCTTTTACGCTATGTGGATACGCTGCTTTAAT
GCCTTTGTATCATGCTATTGCTTCCCGTATGGCTTTCATTTTCTCCTCCTTGTATAAATCCTGGTTAGTT
CTTGCCACGGCGGAACTCATCGCCGCCTGCCTTGCCCGCTGCTGGACAGGGGCTCGGCTGTTGGGCACTG
ACAATTCCGTGGCTCGAGAGATCTTCGACTGTGCCTTCTAGTTGCCAGCCATCTGTTGTTTGCCCCTCCC
CCGTGCCTTCCTTGACCCTGGAAGGTGCCACTCCCACTGTCCTTTCCTAATAAAATGAGGAAATTGCATC
GCATTGTCTGAGTAGGTGTCATTCTATTCTGGGGGGTGGGGTGGGGCAGGACAGCAAGGGGGAGGATTGG
GAAGACAATAGCAGGCATGAGATCTCACGTGCGGACCGAGCGGCCGCAGGAACCCCTAGTGATGGAGTTG
GCCACTCCCTCTCTGCGCGCTCGCTCGCTCACTGAGGCCGGGCGACCAAAGGTCGCCCGACGCCCGGGCT
TTGCCCGGGCGGCCTCAGTGAGCGAGCGAGCGCGCAGCTGCCTGCAGGGGCGCCTGATGCGGTATTTTCT
CCTTACGCATCTGTGCGGTATTTCACACCGCATA
[95 nt withheld, positions 1715-1809]
T
[46 nt withheld, positions 1811-1856]
C
[141 nt withheld, positions 1858-1998]
CCTTTGACGTTGGAGTCCACGTTCTTT
[37 nt withheld, positions 2026-2062]
ACTCTATCTCGGGCTATTCTTTTGATTTATAAGGGATTTTGCCGATTTCGGTCTATTGGTTAAAAAATGA
GCTGATTTAACAAAAATTTAACGCGAATTTTAACAAAATATTAACGTTTACAATTTTATGGTGCACTCTC
AGTACAATCTGCTCTGATGCCGCATAGTTAAGCCAGCCCCGACACCCGCCAACACCCGCTGACGCGCCCT
GACGGGCTTGTCTGCTCCCGGCATCCGCTTACAGACAAGCTGTGACCGTCTCCGGGAGCTGCATGTGTCA
GAGGTTTTCACCGTCATCACCGAAACGCGCGAGACGAAAGGGCCTCGTGATACGCCTATTTTTATAGGTT
AATGTCATGATAATAATGGTTTCTTAGACGTCAGGTGGCACTTTTCGGGGAAATGTGCGCGGAACCCCTA
TTTGTTTATTTTTCTAAATACATTCAAATATGTATCCGCTCATGAGACAATAACCCTGATAAATGCTTCA
ATAATATTGAAAAAGGAAGAGTATGAGTATTCAACATTTCCGTGTCGCCCTTATTCCCTTTTTTGCGGCA
TTTTGCCTTCCTGTTTTTGCTCACCCAGAAACGCTGGTGAAAGTAAAAGATGCTGAAGATCAGTTGGGTG
CACGAGTGGGTTACATCGAACTGGATCTCAACAGCGGTAAGATCCTTGAGAGTTTTCGCCCCGAAGAACG
TTTTCCAATGATGAGCACTTTTAAAGTTCTGCTATGTGGCGCGGTATTATCCCGTATTGACGCCGGGCAA
GAGCAACTCGGTCGCCGCATACACTATTCTCAGAATGACTTGGTTGAGTACTCACCAGTCACAGAAAAGC
ATCTTACGGATGGCATGACAGTAAGAGAATTATGCAGTGCTGCCATAACCATGAGTGATAACACTGCGGC
CAACTTACTTCTGACAACGATCGGAGGACCGAAGGAGCTAACCGCTTTTTTGCACAACATGGGGGATCAT
GTAACTCGCCTTGATCGTTGGGAACCGGAGCTGAATGAAGCCATACCAAACGACGAGCGTGACACCACGA
TGCCTGTAGCAATGGCAACAACGTTGCGCAAACTATTAACTGGCGAACTACTTACTCTAGCTTCCCGGCA
ACAATTAATAGACTGGATGGAGGCGGATAAAGTTGCAGGACCACTTCTGCGCTCGGCCCTTCCGGCTGGC
TGGTTTATTGCTGATAAATCTGGAGCCGGTGAGCGTGGGTCTCGCGGTATCATTGCAGCACTGGGGCCAG
ATGGTAAGCCCTCCCGTATCGTAGTTATCTACACGACGGGGAGTCAGGCAACTATGGATGAACGAAATAG
ACAGATCGCTGAGATAGGTGCCTCACTGATTAAGCATTGGTAACTGTCAGACCAAGTTTACTCATATATA
CTTTAGATTGATTTAAAACTTCATTTTTAATTTAAAAGGATCTAGGTGAAGATCCTTTTTGATAATCTCA
TGACCAAAATCCCTTAACGTGAGTTTTCGTTCCACTGAGCGTCAGACCCCGTAGAAAAGATCAAAGGATC
TTCTTGAGATCCTTTTTTTCTGCGCGTAATCTGCTGCTTGCAAACAAAAAAACCACCGCTACCAGCGGTG
GTTTGTTTGCCGGATCAAGAGCTACCAACTCTTTTTCCGAAGGTAACTGGCTTCAGCAGAGCGCAGATAC
CAAATACTGTTCTTCTAGTGTAGCCGTAGTTAGGCCACCACTTCAAGAACTCTGTAGCACCGCCTACATA
CCTCGCTCTGCTAATCCTGTTACCAGTGGCTGCTGCCAGTGGCGATAAGTCGTGTCTTACCGGGTTGGAC
TCAAGACGATAGTTACCGGATAAGGCGCAGCGGTCGGGCTGAACGGGGGGTTCGTGCACACAGCCCAGCT
TGGAGCGAACGACCTACACCGAACTGAGATACCTACAGCGTGAGCTATGAGAAAGCGCCACGCTTCCCGA
AGGGAGAAAGGCGGACAGGTATCCGGTAAGCGGCAGGGTCGGAACAGGAGAGCGCACGAGGGAGCTTCCA
GGGGGAAACGCCTGGTATCTTTATAGTCCTGTCGGGTTTCGCCACCTCTGACTTGAGCGTCGATTTTTGT
GATGCTCGTCAGGGGGGCGGAGCCTATGGAAAAACGCCAGCAACGCGGCCTTTTTACGGTTCCTGGCCTT
TTGCTGGCCTTTTGCTCACATGTCCTGCAGGCAGCTGCGCGCTCGCTCGCTCACTGAGGCCGCCCGGGCG
TCGGGCGACCTTTGGTCGCCCGGCCTCAGTGAGCGAGCGAGCGCGCAGAGAGGGAGTGGCCAACTCCATC
ACTAGGGGTTCCTGCGGCCGCACGCGTTGTAAGAGTAATAATCGGAGTGCAAAAATGTCCATGAGATATT
GAACTTGTTTCCATTGATGTCTGTTATGTTGCCCAAAGGAGATTTTTCTTTGTAGAGAACAACTCATTTC
TACAGAAACAGCACTATGAGTAGATGGAAGTACTCAGTGAGTCATACTGAAGTGTATAATATCACACGGC
AGACAGACCAGGTCAGCAGGATCAGCCGAAGGCTGAAATATGCATGCAGGAGATGGGTTGCAAACCTGAG
TAAGAACTCCTACATGCCCTCACCCTGCTTGGTTCCTGAGGTACCTGCCATCTCTTGCTTTACGAGCAGA
ATCTGTCCCCACTTCAGTATTGT
Features (pLannotate 1.2.2; 14 found; start..end, strand, type, name):
    273..989     +  CDS            SYFP2: SYFP2 is a basic (constitutively fluorescent) yellow fluorescent protein published in 2006, derived from Aequorea victoria. It is reported to be a very rapidly-maturing monomer with moderate acid sensitivity.
   1029..1186    +  misc_feature   WPRE (fragment): woodchuck hepatitis virus posttranscriptional regulatory element
   1192..1272    +  misc_feature   WPRE (fragment): woodchuck hepatitis virus posttranscriptional regulatory element
   1289..1400    +  polyA_signal   bGH poly(A) signal: bovine growth hormone polyadenylation signal
   1518..1658    +  repeat_region  AAV2 ITR: inverted terminal repeat of adeno-associated virus serotype 2 inverted
   1663..1714    -  misc_feature   bom (fragment): basis of mobility region from pBR322
   1733..2188    +  rep_origin     f1 ori (sequence partly withheld): f1 bacteriophage origin of replication; arrow indicates direction of (+) strand synthesis
   2189..2238    -  misc_feature   bom (fragment): basis of mobility region from pBR322
   2340..2375    -  CDS            rop (fragment): Rop protein, which maintains plasmids at low copy number; rop
   2470..2574    +  promoter       AmpR promoter: bla
   2575..3435    +  CDS            AmpR: β-lactamase; bla; confers resistance to ampicillin, carbenicillin, and related antibiotics
   3606..4194    +  rep_origin     ori: high-copy-number ColE1/pMB1/pBR322/pUC origin of replication
   4267..4294    +  repeat_region  AAV2 ITR (fragment): inverted terminal repeat of adeno-associated virus serotype 2 inverted
   4323..4350    +  repeat_region  AAV2 ITR (fragment): inverted terminal repeat of adeno-associated virus serotype 2 inverted
