[The description below was written by a language model from this plasmid's Addgene catalogue record and pLannotate feature annotations shown in this document.]
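Description:
AiP1656 - pAAV-AiE2337m-minBG-SYFP2-WPRE3-BGHpA is an AAV transfer plasmid built on a pAAV2 backbone and intended for packaging a reporter genome into recombinant adeno-associated virus for delivery to the brain. In bacteria it is maintained as a high-copy plasmid through a ColE1/pUC-type origin and selected with ampicillin via the β-lactamase gene and its native promoter. An f1 phage origin is also present, along with small remnants of pBR322 bom and rop sequences that appear to be backbone leftovers. The expression cassette is flanked by AAV2 inverted terminal repeats, the cis elements needed for replication and encapsidation of the viral genome. The annotation detects one as full length and the other only as short fragments, which may reflect how difficult these structured repeats are to sequence and annotate.

The payload is an enhancer-driven reporter. According to the name and catalogue fields, the enhancer AiE2337m sits upstream of minBG, a minimal promoter that gives little expression on its own, so that transcription depends on the enhancer's activity in particular cell types. Neither the enhancer nor minBG is annotated in the feature table, but they presumably occupy the unannotated region upstream of the coding sequence. The cassette drives SYFP2, a rapidly maturing monomeric yellow fluorescent protein derived from Aequorea victoria. This is followed by WPRE3, a shortened woodchuck hepatitis virus posttranscriptional element (detected as two WPRE fragments) that boosts transcript expression while saving packaging space, and by the bovine growth hormone polyadenylation signal.

The construct is designed to label specific populations of brain cells by AAV-mediated expression, although the record does not state which populations AiE2337m targets. It belongs to a collection of enhancer AAV tools for genetic access to cortical cell types.
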