Addgene plasmid #230684: AiP1656 - pAAV-AiE2337m-minBG-SYFP2-WPRE3-BGHpA
Purpose: AiE2337m is an enhancer sequence, designed to drive AAV-mediated transgene expression in specific populations of brain cells
Depositing lab: Allen Institute for Brain Science & Bosiljka Tasic. Depositing organization: Allen Institute. Publication: A suite of enhancer AAVs and transgenic mouse lines for genetic access to cortical cell types. Ben-Simon Y, Hooper M, Narayan S, Daigle TL, Dwivedi D, Way SW, Oster A, Stafford DA, Mich JK, Taormina MJ, Martinez RA, Opitz-Araya X, Roth JR, Alexander JR, Allen S, Amster A, Arbuckle J, Ayala A, Baker PM, Bakken TE, Barcelli T, Barta S, Bendrick J, Bertagnolli D, Bielstein C, Bishwakarma P, Bowlus J, Boyer G, Brouner K, Casian B, Casper T, Chakka AB, Chakrabarty R, Chance RK, Chavan S, Clark M, Colbert K, Collman F, Daniel S, Departee M, DiValentin P, Donadio N, Dotson N, Egdorf T, Fliss T, Gabitto M, Garcia J, Gary A, Gasperini M, Gloe J, Goldy J, Gore BB, Graybuck L, Greisman N, Haeseleer F, Halterman C, Haradon Z, Hastings SD, Helback O, Ho W, Hockemeyer D, Huang C, Huff S, Hunker A, Johansen N, Jones D, Juneau Z, Kalmbach B, Kannan M, Khem S, Kussick E, Kutsal R, Larsen R, Lee C, Lee AY, Leibly M, Lenz GH, Li S, Liang E, Lusk N, Madigan Z, Malloy J, Malone J, McCue R, Melchor J, Mollenkopf T, Moosman S, Morin E, Newman D, Ng L, Ngo K, Omstead V, Otto S, Oyama A, Pena N, Pham T, Phillips E, Pom CA, Potekhina L, Ransford S, Ray PL, Rette D, Reynoldson C, Rimorin C, Rocha D, Ruiz A, Sanchez REA, Sawyer L, Sedeno-Cortes A, Sevigny JP, Shapovalova N, Shepard N, Shulga L, Sigler AR, Siverts L, Soliman S, Somasundaram S, Staats B, Stewart K, Szelenyi E, Tieu M, Trader C, Tran A, van Velthoven CTJ, Walker M, Wang Y, Weed N, Wirthlin M, Wood T, Wynalda B, Yao Z, Zhou T, Ariza J, Dee N, Reding M, Ronellenfitch K, Mufti S, Sunkin SM, Smith KA, Esposito L, Waters J, Thyagarajan B, Yao S, Lein ES, Zeng H, Levi BP, Ngai J, Ting JT, Tasic B. Cell. 2025 May 16:S0092-8674(25)00513-6. doi: 10.1016/j.cell.2025.05.002. PubMed 40403729.
Backbone
  Vector backbone: pAAV2
  Vector type: AAV
Growth in bacteria
  Bacterial resistance: Ampicillin, 100 μg/mL
  Growth temperature: 37°C
  Growth strain: NEB Stable
  Copy number: High Copy
Gene/Insert
  Gene/Insert name: SYFP2
  Species: Synthetic
  Promoter: minBG
  Cloning method: Gibson Cloning
Terms and licenses: Academic/Nonprofit Terms; Industry Terms: Not Available to Industry
How to cite: AiP1656 - pAAV-AiE2337m-minBG-SYFP2-WPRE3-BGHpA was a gift from Allen Institute for Brain Science & Bosiljka Tasic (Addgene plasmid # 230684 ; http://n2t.net/addgene:230684 ; RRID:Addgene_230684)
